Addgene plasmid #78588: pRK-flag-USP19 494-1216 (USP)
Purpose: Expression flag-USP19 494-1216 (USP) in mammalian cells
Depositing lab: Yihong Ye. Depositing organization: National Institute of Diabetes & Digestive & Kidney Diseases (NIDDK). Publication: Unconventional secretion of misfolded proteins promotes adaptation to proteasome dysfunction in mammalian cells. Lee JG, Takahama S, Zhang G, Tomarev SI, Ye Y. Nat Cell Biol. 2016 Jul;18(7):765-76. doi: 10.1038/ncb3372. Epub 2016 Jun 13. PubMed 27295555.
Backbone
  Vector backbone: pRK
  Backbone size w/o insert (bp): 7000
  Total vector size (bp): 9500
  Vector type: Mammalian Expression
  Selectable markers: Neomycin (select with G418)
Growth in bacteria
  Bacterial resistance: Ampicillin, 100 μg/mL
  Growth temperature: 37°C
  Growth strain: DH5alpha
  Copy number: High Copy
Gene/Insert
  Gene/Insert name: flag-USP19 494-1216
  Species: H. sapiens (human)
  Insert size (bp): 2475
  Mutation: deleted amino acid 1-493 and mutated 1216 residue to stop codon
  GenBank ID: NM_006677.2
  Entrez Gene: USP19 (a.k.a. ZMYND9)
  Promoter: CMV
  Tag / fusion protein: flag (N terminal on backbone)
  Cloning method: Restriction Enzyme; 5′ cloning site SalI (not destroyed); 3′ cloning site NotI (not destroyed)
  Sequencing primers: 5′ CGCAAATGGGCGGTAGGCGTG; 3′ CCTACTCAGACAATGCGATGC
Resource information
  A portion of this plasmid was derived from a plasmid made by: Dr. Ye PCR amplified USP19 cDNA from a plasmid obtained from Simon Wing’s lab in Canada and then cloned them into the pRK FLAG vector we have in the lab.
Terms and licenses: Academic/Nonprofit Terms; Industry Terms: Not Available to Industry
How to cite: pRK-flag-USP19 494-1216 (USP) was a gift from Yihong Ye (Addgene plasmid # 78588 ; http://n2t.net/addgene:78588 ; RRID:Addgene_78588)
