[The description below was written by a language model from this plasmid's Addgene catalogue record.]
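Description:
pRK-flag-USP19 494-1216 (USP) is a mammalian expression plasmid built on the pRK backbone, with a recorded total size of about 9.5 kb (roughly 7 kb of backbone plus a 2.5 kb insert). It is propagated in E. coli as a high-copy plasmid under ampicillin selection. The record also lists a neomycin marker, which allows G418 selection of transfected mammalian cells. No feature table accompanies the entry, so the replication origin, polyadenylation signal and other backbone elements are not stated.

The payload is a truncated human USP19 (also known as ZMYND9), a ubiquitin-specific protease, expressed from the CMV promoter, a strong constitutive promoter in most mammalian cell lines. The fragment lacks amino acids 1-493, and a stop codon introduced at residue 1216 removes the sequence C-terminal to that point. The "USP" label in the name suggests the retained region corresponds to the ubiquitin-specific protease domain. An N-terminal FLAG epitope is supplied by the backbone, so the protein can be detected or immunoprecipitated with anti-FLAG antibodies. The coding sequence was PCR-amplified from an existing USP19 cDNA plasmid and inserted between SalI and NotI sites, both of which remain intact and can be used to excise or exchange the insert.

The stated purpose is expression of this FLAG-tagged USP19 fragment in mammalian cells. A truncation of this kind is typically used in domain-mapping experiments, where it is compared with full-length protein or other deletion variants. The associated study concerned unconventional secretion of misfolded proteins during proteasome dysfunction.
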