>Addgene plasmid #78588 | pRK-flag-USP19 494-1216 (USP) | addgene partial sequence | sequence record 150072 | CMV-F 5'-CGCAAATGGGCGGTAGGCGTG-3'
ACCGTCAGATCGCCTGGAGACGCCATCCACGCTGTTTTGACCTCCATAGAAGACACCGGGACCGATCCAG
CCTCCGCGGCCGGGAACGGTGCATTGGAACGCGGATTCCCCGTGCCAAGAGTGACGTAAGTACCGCCTAT
AGAGTCTATAGGCCCACCCCCTTGGCTTCGTTAGAACGCGGCTACAATTAATACATAACCTTATGTATCA
TACACATACGATTTAGGTGACACTATAGAATAACATCCACTTTGCCTTTCTCTCCACAGGTGTCCACTCC
CAGGTCCAACTGCACCTCGGTTCTAAGCTTGCCGCCATGGACTACAAGGACGACGATGACAAGGGGTCGA
CCCCAGGCTTCACTGGCCTTGTCAATTTAGGCAACACCTGCTTCATGAACAGCGTCATTCAGTCTCTGTC
CAACACTCGGGAACTCCGGGACTTCTTCCATGACCGCTCCTTTGAGGCTGAGATCAACTACAACAACCCA
CTAGGGACTGGTGGGCGTCTGGCCATTGGCTTTGCCGTGCTGCTTCGGGCGCTGTGGAAGGGCACCCACC
ATGCCTTCCAGCCTTCCAAGTTGAAGGCCATTGTGGCGAGTAAGGCCAGCCAGTTCACAGGCTATGCACA
GCATGATGCCCAGGAGTTCATGGCTTTCCTGCTGGATGGGCTGCACGAGGACCTGAATCGCATTCAGAAC
AAGCCCTACACAGAGACCGTGGATTCAGATGGGCGGCCCGATGAGGTGGTAGCTGAGGAAGCATGGCAGC
GGCACAAGATGAGGAATGACTCTTTCATCGTGGACCTATTTCAGG
