>Addgene plasmid #78588 | pRK-flag-USP19 494-1216 (USP) | addgene partial sequence | sequence record 150073 | pRKpC3-R 5'-CCTACTCAGACAATGCGATGC-3'
GTGGGAGTGGCACCTTCAGGGTCAAGGAAGGCACGGGGGAGGGGCAAACAACAGATGGCTGGCAACTAGA
AGGCACAGTCGAGGCTGATCAGCGAGCTCTAGCATTTAGGTGACACTATAGAATAGGGCCCTCTAGATGC
ATGCTCGAGCGGCCGCTTACCGGAGGCAGCCCTCATCTGGTGTGGTAGGGCCACGTGGTAGGGGGCCCAC
CCAGTCTTGGGGCCCCCAGGGACCCAGGGGCCCAGACCCCTCAGGCACCGGCTCCTCCTCAGCCTCCAGC
TCCTGCCAAATCCGGGAAGCCTGGCTGGCAGCAGCCTCAGCTGCAGGGCCTAGGTCTGGGTGGTGCTCAG
AGTGACCTGCCCTGGGAGGCCTCTCCACTCAAGAGTTCCGCCGGCGGTAGAAGAGTACATAGGCATAACG
CGTCACAACCTGGCTCTCGTCTACCGTTGTCACTGTGCTGTCATCAAACAAGCGCCAGCCCACGTCACTG
CGCTGACTGCTACGATCATTGGGCAGGCGTGCACAGGCAGTGTAGTGGCCACCAATCATGCCTCCATAGT
GGTTGATGACAGCATATAGATCGTAGCTGGGCAGCTGCTCCTCTTTCTGACCAATGCAGAACTTGCTCAG
GTCCAGGTTCCTAACAGGGAACTCCACCAAGTCATTGATCTTGTCACGCCAGATAAAACTACGAAAGGAG
AAGCGCTTGAGCTGCACGATGAGAACATTTGGCAGGCGCCATAGCAACAGCTGCTTGGA
